Addgene plasmid #128097: PX458-sgEIF4EBP1
Purpose: CRISPR gRNA against human EIF4EBP1 (4EBP1) with Cas9 from S. pyogenes and 2A-EGFP
Depositing lab: Chi Van Dang. Publication: Acid Suspends the Circadian Clock in Hypoxia through Inhibition of mTOR. Walton ZE, Patel CH, Brooks RC, Yu Y, Ibrahim-Hashim A, Riddle M, Porcu A, Jiang T, Ecker BL, Tameire F, Koumenis C, Weeraratna AT, Welsh DK, Gillies R, Alwine JC, Zhang L, Powell JD, Dang CV. Cell. 2018 Jun 28;174(1):72-87.e32. doi: 10.1016/j.cell.2018.05.009. Epub 2018 May 31. PubMed 29861175.
Backbone
  Vector backbone: PX458 (pSpCas9(BB)-2A-GFP)
  Backbone manufacturer: Feng Zhang
  Backbone size w/o insert (bp): 9271
  Total vector size (bp): 9291
  Vector type: Mammalian Expression, CRISPR
  Selectable markers: EGFP
Growth in bacteria
  Bacterial resistance: Ampicillin, 100 μg/mL
  Growth temperature: 37°C
  Growth strain: NEB Stable
  Copy number: Unknown
Gene/Insert
  Gene/Insert name: CRISPR sgRNA against human 4EBP1 (alt names: Eukaryotic translation initiation factor 4E-binding protein 1; 4E-BP1; 4EBP1)
  gRNA/shRNA sequence: TGAAGAGTCACAGTTTGAGA
  Species: H. sapiens (human)
  GenBank ID: NM_004095
  Entrez Gene: EIF4EBP1 (a.k.a. 4E-BP1, 4EBP1, BP-1, PHAS-I)
  Promoter: hU6
  Cloning method: Restriction Enzyme; 5′ cloning site BbsI (destroyed during cloning); 3′ cloning site BbsI (destroyed during cloning)
  Sequencing primers: 5′ U6-Fwd primer (GAGGGCCTATTTCCCATGATTCC)
Resource information
  A portion of this plasmid was derived from a plasmid made by: GeCKO sgRNA library (Shalem et al., 2014) and PX458 (pSpCas9(BB)-2A-GFP, Feng Zhang, Addgene plasmid #48138)
Terms and licenses: Academic/Nonprofit Terms; Industry Terms: Not Available to Industry
How to cite: PX458-sgEIF4EBP1 was a gift from Chi Van Dang (Addgene plasmid # 128097 ; http://n2t.net/addgene:128097 ; RRID:Addgene_128097)
