[The description below was written by a language model from this plasmid's Addgene catalogue record and pLannotate feature annotations shown in this document.]
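Description:
PX458-sgEIF4EBP1 is an all-in-one mammalian CRISPR/Cas9 expression plasmid of about 9.3 kb, built on the PX458 (pSpCas9(BB)-2A-GFP) backbone and carrying a single guide RNA directed against human EIF4EBP1, which encodes the translational repressor 4E-BP1. The 20-nt guide, whose design derives from the GeCKO sgRNA library, was cloned into the backbone's paired BbsI sites, which were destroyed in the process. It sits between the human U6 RNA polymerase III promoter and the Streptococcus pyogenes gRNA scaffold, so that a complete chimeric sgRNA is transcribed in transfected cells. The plasmid is propagated in E. coli through a high-copy ColE1/pUC-type origin with ampicillin resistance (bla), and it also contains an f1 phage origin.

A second cassette expresses the nuclease. A CMV enhancer, chicken β-actin promoter and hybrid intron drive S. pyogenes Cas9, which the annotation splits into N- and C-terminal portions that together form one contiguous coding sequence. Cas9 is followed by a nucleoplasmin bipartite nuclear localisation signal, then by EGFP, and the transcript ends at a bovine growth hormone polyadenylation signal. According to the catalogue entry, Cas9 and EGFP are joined by a 2A peptide, which is not separately annotated in the feature table, so the two proteins are produced from one transcript. There is no mammalian drug-resistance marker, and EGFP fluorescence is the means of identifying or sorting transfected cells. A single AAV2 ITR is annotated downstream of the poly(A) signal, but the record does not describe the plasmid as an AAV vector. The construct is intended for disrupting EIF4EBP1 in human cells, and the associated publication concerns mTOR signalling and the circadian clock under hypoxia and acidity.
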