Features (pLannotate 1.2.2; 19 found; start..end, strand, type, name):
      1..241     +  promoter       U6 promoter: RNA polymerase III promoter for human U6 snRNA
    271..346     +  misc_RNA       gRNA scaffold: guide RNA scaffold for the Streptococcus pyogenes CRISPR/Cas9 system
    353..396     +  misc_RNA       gRNA scaffold (fragment): guide RNA scaffold for the Streptococcus pyogenes CRISPR/Cas9 system
    443..728     +  enhancer       CMV enhancer: human cytomegalovirus immediate early enhancer; contains an 18-bp deletion relative to the standard CMV enhancer
    730..1007    +  promoter       chicken β-actin promoter: No description available
   1008..1235    +  intron         hybrid intron: hybrid between chicken β-actin (CBA) and minute virus of mice (MMV) introns (Gray et al., 2011)
   1373..2974    +  CDS            Cas9(N): N-terminal portion of Streptococcus pyogenes Cas9 (Zetsche et al., 2015)
   2975..5473    +  CDS            Cas9(C): C-terminal portion of Streptococcus pyogenes Cas9 (Zetsche et al., 2015)
   5474..5521    +  CDS            nucleoplasmin NLS: bipartite nuclear localization signal from nucleoplasmin
   5591..6304    +  CDS            EGFP: EGFP is a basic (constitutively fluorescent) green fluorescent protein published in 1996, derived from Aequorea victoria. It is reported to be a rapidly-maturing weak dimer with moderate acid sensitivity.
   6338..6449    +  polyA_signal   bGH poly(A) signal: bovine growth hormone polyadenylation signal
   6554..6694    +  repeat_region  AAV2 ITR: inverted terminal repeat of adeno-associated virus serotype 2 inverted
   6699..6750    -  misc_feature   bom (fragment): basis of mobility region from pBR322
   6769..7224    +  rep_origin     f1 ori (sequence partly withheld): f1 bacteriophage origin of replication; arrow indicates direction of (+) strand synthesis
   7225..7274    -  misc_feature   bom (fragment): basis of mobility region from pBR322
   7376..7411    -  CDS            rop (fragment): Rop protein, which maintains plasmids at low copy number; rop
   7506..7610    +  promoter       AmpR promoter: bla
   7611..8471    +  CDS            AmpR: β-lactamase; bla; confers resistance to ampicillin, carbenicillin, and related antibiotics
   8642..9230    +  rep_origin     ori: high-copy-number ColE1/pMB1/pBR322/pUC origin of replication
>Addgene plasmid #128097 | PX458-sgEIF4EBP1 | addgene full sequence | sequence record 249671 | Addgene NGS Result
GAGGGCCTATTTCCCATGATTCCTTCATATTTGCATATACGATACAAGGCTGTTAGAGAGATAATTGGAA
TTAATTTGACTGTAAACACAAAGATATTAGTACAAAATACGTGACGTAGAAAGTAATAATTTCTTGGGTA
GTTTGCAGTTTTAAAATTATGTTTTAAAATGGACTATCATATGCTTACCGTAACTTGAAAGTATTTCGAT
TTCTTGGCTTTATATATCTTGTGGAAAGGACGAAACACCGTGAAGAGTCACAGTTTGAGAGTTTTAGAGC
TAGAAATAGCAAGTTAAAATAAGGCTAGTCCGTTATCAACTTGAAAAAGTGGCACCGAGTCGGTGCTTTT
TTGTTTTAGAGCTAGAAATAGCAAGTTAAAATAAGGCTAGTCCGTTTTTAGCGCGTGCGCCAATTCTGCA
GACAAATGGCTCTAGAGGTACCCGTTACATAACTTACGGTAAATGGCCCGCCTGGCTGACCGCCCAACGA
CCCCCGCCCATTGACGTCAATAGTAACGCCAATAGGGACTTTCCATTGACGTCAATGGGTGGAGTATTTA
CGGTAAACTGCCCACTTGGCAGTACATCAAGTGTATCATATGCCAAGTACGCCCCCTATTGACGTCAATG
ACGGTAAATGGCCCGCCTGGCATTGTGCCCAGTACATGACCTTATGGGACTTTCCTACTTGGCAGTACAT
CTACGTATTAGTCATCGCTATTACCATGGTCGAGGTGAGCCCCACGTTCTGCTTCACTCTCCCCATCTCC
CCCCCCTCCCCACCCCCAATTTTGTATTTATTTATTTTTTAATTATTTTGTGCAGCGATGGGGGCGGGGG
GGGGGGGGGGGCGCGCGCCGGGGGGGGGGGGGCGGGGCGGGGGGCGGGGCGGGGCGAGGCGGAGAGGTGC
GGCGGCAGCCAATCAGAGCGGCGCGCTCCGAAAGTTTCCTTTTATGGCGAGGCGGCGGCGGCGGCGGCCC
TATAAAAAGCGAAGCGCGCGGCGGGCGGGAGTCGCTGCGCGCTGCCTTCGCCCCGTGCCCCGCTCCGCCG
CCGCCTCGCGCCGCCCGCCCCGGCTCTGACTGACCGCGTTACTCCCACAGGTGAGCGGGCGGGACGGCCC
TTCTCCTCCGGGCTGTAATTAGCTGAGCAAGAGGTAAGGGTTTAAGGGATGGTTGGTTGGTGGGGTATTA
ATGTTTAATTACCTGGAGCACCTGCCTGAAATCACTTTTTTTCAGGTTGGACCGGTGCCACCATGGACTA
TAAGGACCACGACGGAGACTACAAGGATCATGATATTGATTACAAAGACGATGACGATAAGATGGCCCCA
AAGAAGAAGCGGAAGGTCGGTATCCACGGAGTCCCAGCAGCCGACAAGAAGTACAGCATCGGCCTGGACA
TCGGCACCAACTCTGTGGGCTGGGCCGTGATCACCGACGAGTACAAGGTGCCCAGCAAGAAATTCAAGGT
GCTGGGCAACACCGACCGGCACAGCATCAAGAAGAACCTGATCGGAGCCCTGCTGTTCGACAGCGGCGAA
ACAGCCGAGGCCACCCGGCTGAAGAGAACCGCCAGAAGAAGATACACCAGACGGAAGAACCGGATCTGCT
ATCTGCAAGAGATCTTCAGCAACGAGATGGCCAAGGTGGACGACAGCTTCTTCCACAGACTGGAAGAGTC
CTTCCTGGTGGAAGAGGATAAGAAGCACGAGCGGCACCCCATCTTCGGCAACATCGTGGACGAGGTGGCC
TACCACGAGAAGTACCCCACCATCTACCACCTGAGAAAGAAACTGGTGGACAGCACCGACAAGGCCGACC
TGCGGCTGATCTATCTGGCCCTGGCCCACATGATCAAGTTCCGGGGCCACTTCCTGATCGAGGGCGACCT
GAACCCCGACAACAGCGACGTGGACAAGCTGTTCATCCAGCTGGTGCAGACCTACAACCAGCTGTTCGAG
GAAAACCCCATCAACGCCAGCGGCGTGGACGCCAAGGCCATCCTGTCTGCCAGACTGAGCAAGAGCAGAC
GGCTGGAAAATCTGATCGCCCAGCTGCCCGGCGAGAAGAAGAATGGCCTGTTCGGAAACCTGATTGCCCT
GAGCCTGGGCCTGACCCCCAACTTCAAGAGCAACTTCGACCTGGCCGAGGATGCCAAACTGCAGCTGAGC
AAGGACACCTACGACGACGACCTGGACAACCTGCTGGCCCAGATCGGCGACCAGTACGCCGACCTGTTTC
TGGCCGCCAAGAACCTGTCCGACGCCATCCTGCTGAGCGACATCCTGAGAGTGAACACCGAGATCACCAA
GGCCCCCCTGAGCGCCTCTATGATCAAGAGATACGACGAGCACCACCAGGACCTGACCCTGCTGAAAGCT
CTCGTGCGGCAGCAGCTGCCTGAGAAGTACAAAGAGATTTTCTTCGACCAGAGCAAGAACGGCTACGCCG
GCTACATTGACGGCGGAGCCAGCCAGGAAGAGTTCTACAAGTTCATCAAGCCCATCCTGGAAAAGATGGA
CGGCACCGAGGAACTGCTCGTGAAGCTGAACAGAGAGGACCTGCTGCGGAAGCAGCGGACCTTCGACAAC
GGCAGCATCCCCCACCAGATCCACCTGGGAGAGCTGCACGCCATTCTGCGGCGGCAGGAAGATTTTTACC
CATTCCTGAAGGACAACCGGGAAAAGATCGAGAAGATCCTGACCTTCCGCATCCCCTACTACGTGGGCCC
TCTGGCCAGGGGAAACAGCAGATTCGCCTGGATGACCAGAAAGAGCGAGGAAACCATCACCCCCTGGAAC
TTCGAGGAAGTGGTGGACAAGGGCGCTTCCGCCCAGAGCTTCATCGAGCGGATGACCAACTTCGATAAGA
ACCTGCCCAACGAGAAGGTGCTGCCCAAGCACAGCCTGCTGTACGAGTACTTCACCGTGTATAACGAGCT
GACCAAAGTGAAATACGTGACCGAGGGAATGAGAAAGCCCGCCTTCCTGAGCGGCGAGCAGAAAAAGGCC
ATCGTGGACCTGCTGTTCAAGACCAACCGGAAAGTGACCGTGAAGCAGCTGAAAGAGGACTACTTCAAGA
AAATCGAGTGCTTCGACTCCGTGGAAATCTCCGGCGTGGAAGATCGGTTCAACGCCTCCCTGGGCACATA
CCACGATCTGCTGAAAATTATCAAGGACAAGGACTTCCTGGACAATGAGGAAAACGAGGACATTCTGGAA
GATATCGTGCTGACCCTGACACTGTTTGAGGACAGAGAGATGATCGAGGAACGGCTGAAAACCTATGCCC
ACCTGTTCGACGACAAAGTGATGAAGCAGCTGAAGCGGCGGAGATACACCGGCTGGGGCAGGCTGAGCCG
GAAGCTGATCAACGGCATCCGGGACAAGCAGTCCGGCAAGACAATCCTGGATTTCCTGAAGTCCGACGGC
TTCGCCAACAGAAACTTCATGCAGCTGATCCACGACGACAGCCTGACCTTTAAAGAGGACATCCAGAAAG
CCCAGGTGTCCGGCCAGGGCGATAGCCTGCACGAGCACATTGCCAATCTGGCCGGCAGCCCCGCCATTAA
GAAGGGCATCCTGCAGACAGTGAAGGTGGTGGACGAGCTCGTGAAAGTGATGGGCCGGCACAAGCCCGAG
AACATCGTGATCGAAATGGCCAGAGAGAACCAGACCACCCAGAAGGGACAGAAGAACAGCCGCGAGAGAA
TGAAGCGGATCGAAGAGGGCATCAAAGAGCTGGGCAGCCAGATCCTGAAAGAACACCCCGTGGAAAACAC
CCAGCTGCAGAACGAGAAGCTGTACCTGTACTACCTGCAGAATGGGCGGGATATGTACGTGGACCAGGAA
CTGGACATCAACCGGCTGTCCGACTACGATGTGGACCATATCGTGCCTCAGAGCTTTCTGAAGGACGACT
CCATCGACAACAAGGTGCTGACCAGAAGCGACAAGAACCGGGGCAAGAGCGACAACGTGCCCTCCGAAGA
GGTCGTGAAGAAGATGAAGAACTACTGGCGGCAGCTGCTGAACGCCAAGCTGATTACCCAGAGAAAGTTC
GACAATCTGACCAAGGCCGAGAGAGGCGGCCTGAGCGAACTGGATAAGGCCGGCTTCATCAAGAGACAGC
TGGTGGAAACCCGGCAGATCACAAAGCACGTGGCACAGATCCTGGACTCCCGGATGAACACTAAGTACGA
CGAGAATGACAAGCTGATCCGGGAAGTGAAAGTGATCACCCTGAAGTCCAAGCTGGTGTCCGATTTCCGG
AAGGATTTCCAGTTTTACAAAGTGCGCGAGATCAACAACTACCACCACGCCCACGACGCCTACCTGAACG
CCGTCGTGGGAACCGCCCTGATCAAAAAGTACCCTAAGCTGGAAAGCGAGTTCGTGTACGGCGACTACAA
GGTGTACGACGTGCGGAAGATGATCGCCAAGAGCGAGCAGGAAATCGGCAAGGCTACCGCCAAGTACTTC
TTCTACAGCAACATCATGAACTTTTTCAAGACCGAGATTACCCTGGCCAACGGCGAGATCCGGAAGCGGC
CTCTGATCGAGACAAACGGCGAAACCGGGGAGATCGTGTGGGATAAGGGCCGGGATTTTGCCACCGTGCG
GAAAGTGCTGAGCATGCCCCAAGTGAATATCGTGAAAAAGACCGAGGTGCAGACAGGCGGCTTCAGCAAA
GAGTCTATCCTGCCCAAGAGGAACAGCGATAAGCTGATCGCCAGAAAGAAGGACTGGGACCCTAAGAAGT
ACGGCGGCTTCGACAGCCCCACCGTGGCCTATTCTGTGCTGGTGGTGGCCAAAGTGGAAAAGGGCAAGTC
CAAGAAACTGAAGAGTGTGAAAGAGCTGCTGGGGATCACCATCATGGAAAGAAGCAGCTTCGAGAAGAAT
CCCATCGACTTTCTGGAAGCCAAGGGCTACAAAGAAGTGAAAAAGGACCTGATCATCAAGCTGCCTAAGT
ACTCCCTGTTCGAGCTGGAAAACGGCCGGAAGAGAATGCTGGCCTCTGCCGGCGAACTGCAGAAGGGAAA
CGAACTGGCCCTGCCCTCCAAATATGTGAACTTCCTGTACCTGGCCAGCCACTATGAGAAGCTGAAGGGC
TCCCCCGAGGATAATGAGCAGAAACAGCTGTTTGTGGAACAGCACAAGCACTACCTGGACGAGATCATCG
AGCAGATCAGCGAGTTCTCCAAGAGAGTGATCCTGGCCGACGCTAATCTGGACAAAGTGCTGTCCGCCTA
CAACAAGCACCGGGATAAGCCCATCAGAGAGCAGGCCGAGAATATCATCCACCTGTTTACCCTGACCAAT
CTGGGAGCCCCTGCCGCCTTCAAGTACTTTGACACCACCATCGACCGGAAGAGGTACACCAGCACCAAAG
AGGTGCTGGACGCCACCCTGATCCACCAGAGCATCACCGGCCTGTACGAGACACGGATCGACCTGTCTCA
GCTGGGAGGCGACAAAAGGCCGGCGGCCACGAAAAAGGCCGGCCAGGCAAAAAAGAAAAAGGAATTCGGC
AGTGGAGAGGGCAGAGGAAGTCTGCTAACATGCGGTGACGTCGAGGAGAATCCTGGCCCAGTGAGCAAGG
GCGAGGAGCTGTTCACCGGGGTGGTGCCCATCCTGGTCGAGCTGGACGGCGACGTAAACGGCCACAAGTT
CAGCGTGTCCGGCGAGGGCGAGGGCGATGCCACCTACGGCAAGCTGACCCTGAAGTTCATCTGCACCACC
GGCAAGCTGCCCGTGCCCTGGCCCACCCTCGTGACCACCCTGACCTACGGCGTGCAGTGCTTCAGCCGCT
ACCCCGACCACATGAAGCAGCACGACTTCTTCAAGTCCGCCATGCCCGAAGGCTACGTCCAGGAGCGCAC
CATCTTCTTCAAGGACGACGGCAACTACAAGACCCGCGCCGAGGTGAAGTTCGAGGGCGACACCCTGGTG
AACCGCATCGAGCTGAAGGGCATCGACTTCAAGGAGGACGGCAACATCCTGGGGCACAAGCTGGAGTACA
ACTACAACAGCCACAACGTCTATATCATGGCCGACAAGCAGAAGAACGGCATCAAGGTGAACTTCAAGAT
CCGCCACAACATCGAGGACGGCAGCGTGCAGCTCGCCGACCACTACCAGCAGAACACCCCCATCGGCGAC
GGCCCCGTGCTGCTGCCCGACAACCACTACCTGAGCACCCAGTCCGCCCTGAGCAAAGACCCCAACGAGA
AGCGCGATCACATGGTCCTGCTGGAGTTCGTGACCGCCGCCGGGATCACTCTCGGCATGGACGAGCTGTA
CAAGGAATTCTAACTAGAGCTCGCTGATCAGCCTCGACTGTGCCTTCTAGTTGCCAGCCATCTGTTGTTT
GCCCCTCCCCCGTGCCTTCCTTGACCCTGGAAGGTGCCACTCCCACTGTCCTTTCCTAATAAAATGAGGA
AATTGCATCGCATTGTCTGAGTAGGTGTCATTCTATTCTGGGGGGTGGGGTGGGGCAGGACAGCAAGGGG
GAGGATTGGGAAGAGAATAGCAGGCATGCTGGGGAGCGGCCGCAGGAACCCCTAGTGATGGAGTTGGCCA
CTCCCTCTCTGCGCGCTCGCTCGCTCACTGAGGCCGGGCGACCAAAGGTCGCCCGACGCCCGGGCTTTGC
CCGGGCGGCCTCAGTGAGCGAGCGAGCGCGCAGCTGCCTGCAGGGGCGCCTGATGCGGTATTTTCTCCTT
ACGCATCTGTGCGGTATTTCACACCGCATA
[95 nt withheld, positions 6751-6845]
T
[46 nt withheld, positions 6847-6892]
C
[141 nt withheld, positions 6894-7034]
CCTTTGACGTTGGAGTCCACGTTCTTT
[37 nt withheld, positions 7062-7098]
ACTCTATCTCGGGCTATTCTTTTGATTTATAAGGGATTTTGCCGATTTCGGTCTATTGGTTAAAAAATGA
GCTGATTTAACAAAAATTTAACGCGAATTTTAACAAAATATTAACGTTTACAATTTTATGGTGCACTCTC
AGTACAATCTGCTCTGATGCCGCATAGTTAAGCCAGCCCCGACACCCGCCAACACCCGCTGACGCGCCCT
GACGGGCTTGTCTGCTCCCGGCATCCGCTTACAGACAAGCTGTGACCGTCTCCGGGAGCTGCATGTGTCA
GAGGTTTTCACCGTCATCACCGAAACGCGCGAGACGAAAGGGCCTCGTGATACGCCTATTTTTATAGGTT
AATGTCATGATAATAATGGTTTCTTAGACGTCAGGTGGCACTTTTCGGGGAAATGTGCGCGGAACCCCTA
TTTGTTTATTTTTCTAAATACATTCAAATATGTATCCGCTCATGAGACAATAACCCTGATAAATGCTTCA
ATAATATTGAAAAAGGAAGAGTATGAGTATTCAACATTTCCGTGTCGCCCTTATTCCCTTTTTTGCGGCA
TTTTGCCTTCCTGTTTTTGCTCACCCAGAAACGCTGGTGAAAGTAAAAGATGCTGAAGATCAGTTGGGTG
CACGAGTGGGTTACATCGAACTGGATCTCAACAGCGGTAAGATCCTTGAGAGTTTTCGCCCCGAAGAACG
TTTTCCAATGATGAGCACTTTTAAAGTTCTGCTATGTGGCGCGGTATTATCCCGTATTGACGCCGGGCAA
GAGCAACTCGGTCGCCGCATACACTATTCTCAGAATGACTTGGTTGAGTACTCACCAGTCACAGAAAAGC
ATCTTACGGATGGCATGACAGTAAGAGAATTATGCAGTGCTGCCATAACCATGAGTGATAACACTGCGGC
CAACTTACTTCTGACAACGATCGGAGGACCGAAGGAGCTAACCGCTTTTTTGCACAACATGGGGGATCAT
GTAACTCGCCTTGATCGTTGGGAACCGGAGCTGAATGAAGCCATACCAAACGACGAGCGTGACACCACGA
TGCCTGTAGCAATGGCAACAACGTTGCGCAAACTATTAACTGGCGAACTACTTACTCTAGCTTCCCGGCA
ACAATTAATAGACTGGATGGAGGCGGATAAAGTTGCAGGACCACTTCTGCGCTCGGCCCTTCCGGCTGGC
TGGTTTATTGCTGATAAATCTGGAGCCGGTGAGCGTGGAAGCCGCGGTATCATTGCAGCACTGGGGCCAG
ATGGTAAGCCCTCCCGTATCGTAGTTATCTACACGACGGGGAGTCAGGCAACTATGGATGAACGAAATAG
ACAGATCGCTGAGATAGGTGCCTCACTGATTAAGCATTGGTAACTGTCAGACCAAGTTTACTCATATATA
CTTTAGATTGATTTAAAACTTCATTTTTAATTTAAAAGGATCTAGGTGAAGATCCTTTTTGATAATCTCA
TGACCAAAATCCCTTAACGTGAGTTTTCGTTCCACTGAGCGTCAGACCCCGTAGAAAAGATCAAAGGATC
TTCTTGAGATCCTTTTTTTCTGCGCGTAATCTGCTGCTTGCAAACAAAAAAACCACCGCTACCAGCGGTG
GTTTGTTTGCCGGATCAAGAGCTACCAACTCTTTTTCCGAAGGTAACTGGCTTCAGCAGAGCGCAGATAC
CAAATACTGTTCTTCTAGTGTAGCCGTAGTTAGGCCACCACTTCAAGAACTCTGTAGCACCGCCTACATA
CCTCGCTCTGCTAATCCTGTTACCAGTGGCTGCTGCCAGTGGCGATAAGTCGTGTCTTACCGGGTTGGAC
TCAAGACGATAGTTACCGGATAAGGCGCAGCGGTCGGGCTGAACGGGGGGTTCGTGCACACAGCCCAGCT
TGGAGCGAACGACCTACACCGAACTGAGATACCTACAGCGTGAGCTATGAGAAAGCGCCACGCTTCCCGA
AGGGAGAAAGGCGGACAGGTATCCGGTAAGCGGCAGGGTCGGAACAGGAGAGCGCACGAGGGAGCTTCCA
GGGGGAAACGCCTGGTATCTTTATAGTCCTGTCGGGTTTCGCCACCTCTGACTTGAGCGTCGATTTTTGT
GATGCTCGTCAGGGGGGCGGAGCCTATGGAAAAACGCCAGCAACGCGGCCTTTTTACGGTTCCTGGCCTT
TTGCTGGCCTTTTGCTCACATGT
