>Addgene plasmid #128097 | PX458-sgEIF4EBP1 | depositor partial sequence | sequence record 245519 | sgRNA
GGACGAAACACCGTGAAGAGTCACAGTTTGAGAGTTTTAGAGCTAGAAATAGCAAGTTAAAATAAGGCTA
GTCCGTTATCAACTTGAAAAAGTGGCACCGAGTCGGTGCTTTTTTGTTTTAGAGCTAGAAATAGCAAGTT
AAAATAAGGCTAGTCCGTTTTTAGCGCGTGCGCCAATTCTGCAGACAAATGGCTCTAGAGGTACCCGTTA
CATAACTTACGGTAAATGGCCCGCCTGGCTGACCGCCCAACGACCCCCGCCCATTGACGTCAATAGTAAC
GCCAATAGGGACTTTCCATTGACGTCAATGGGTGGAGTATTTACGGTAAACTGCCCACTTGGCAGTACAT
CAAGTGTATCATATGCCAAGTACGCCCCCTATTGACGTCAATGACGGTAAATGGCCCGCCTGGCATTGTG
CCCAGTACATGACCTTATGGGACTTTCCTACTTGGCAGTACATCTACGTATTAGTCATCGCTATTACCAT
GGTCGAGGTGAGCCCCACGTTCTGCTTCACTCTCCCCATCTCCCCCCCCTCCCCACCCCCAATTTTGTAT
TTATTTATTTTTTAATTATTTTGTGCAGCGATGGGGGCGGGGGGGGGGGGGG
